>Addgene plasmid #132211 | pDONR221_SLC9A9 | addgene full sequence | sequence record 261215 | Addgene NGS Result
CTTTCCTGCGTTATCCCCTGATTCTGTGGATAACCGTATTACCGCCTTTGAGTGAGCTGATACCGCTCGC
CGCAGCCGAACGACCGAGCGCAGCGAGTCAGTGAGCGAGGAAGCGGAAGAGCGCCCAATACGCAAACCGC
CTCTCCCCGCGCGTTGGCCGATTCATTAATGCAGCTGGCACGACAGGTTTCCCGACTGGAAAGCGGGCAG
TGAGCGCAACGCAATTAATACGCGTACCGCTAGCCAGGAAGAGTTTGTAGAAACGCAAAAAGGCCATCCG
TCAGGATGGCCTTCTGCTTAGTTTGATGCCTGGCAGTTTATGGCGGGCGTCCTGCCCGCCACCCTCCGGG
CCGTTGCTTCACAACGTTCAAATCCGCTCCCGGCGGATTTGTCCTACTCAGGAGAGCGTTCACCGACAAA
CAACAGATAAAACGAAAGGCCCAGTCTTCCGACTGAGCCTTTCGTTTTATTTGATGCCTGGCAGTTCCCT
ACTCTCGCGTTAACGCTAGCATGGATGTTTTCCCAGTCACGACGTTGTAAAACGACGGCCAGTCTTAAGC
TCGGGCCCCAAATAATGATTTTATTTTGACTGATAGTGACCTGTTCGTTGCAACACATTGATGAGCAATG
CTTTTTTATAATGCCAACTTTGTACAAAAAAGCAGGCTCCACCATGGAGAGGCAGTCTCGCGTGATGAGC
GAGAAGGACGAGTACCAGTTTCAGCACCAGGGAGCAGTGGAGCTGCTGGTGTTCAACTTTCTGCTGATCC
TGACCATCCTGACAATCTGGCTGTTCAAGAATCACCGGTTCAGATTTCTGCACGAGACCGGCGGCGCCAT
GGTGTATGGCCTGATCATGGGACTGATCCTGAGATACGCAACCGCACCAACAGACATCGAGAGCGGAACC
GTGTACGATTGCGTGAAGCTGACCTTCAGCCCTTCCACACTGCTGGTGAACATCACAGACCAGGTGTACG
AGTATAAGTACAAGCGCGAGATCTCCCAGCACAACATCAATCCCCACCAGGGCAACGCCATCCTGGAGAA
GATGACCTTTGATCCTGAGATCTTCTTTAATGTGCTGCTGCCCCCTATCATCTTCCACGCCGGCTATTCC
CTGAAGAAGCGGCACTTCTTTCAGAACCTGGGCTCTATCCTGACCTACGCCTTTCTGGGCACAGCCATCA
GCTGCATCGTGATCGGCCTGATCATGTATGGCTTCGTGAAGGCCATGATCCACGCCGGCCAGCTGAAGAA
TGGCGACTTCCACTTTACCGATTGTCTGTTCTTTGGCAGCCTGATGTCCGCCACCGACCCAGTGACAGTG
CTGGCCATCTTTCACGAGCTGCACGTGGACCCCGATCTGTACACCCTGCTGTTCGGAGAGTCCGTGCTGA
ACGACGCAGTGGCCATCGTGCTGACATATTCTATCAGCATCTACAGCCCAAAGGAGAACCCCAATGCCTT
CGATGCCGCCGCCTTCTTTCAGTCCGTGGGCAATTTCCTGGGCATCTTTGCCGGCTCCTTCGCCATGGGC
TCTGCCTATGCCATCATCACCGCCCTGCTGACCAAGTTTACAAAGCTGTGCGAGTTCCCCATGCTGGAGA
CAGGCCTGTTCTTTCTGCTGTCCTGGTCTGCCTTTCTGTCCGCCGAGGCAGCAGGACTGACCGGAATCGT
GGCCGTGCTGTTCTGTGGCGTGACCCAGGCCCACTATACATACAACAATCTGAGCTCCGATTCTAAGATC
AGGACCAAGCAGCTGTTCGAGTTTATGAACTTTCTGGCCGAGAATGTGATCTTCTGCTACATGGGCCTGG
CCCTGTTCACATTTCAGAACCACATCTTTAATGCCCTGTTCATCCTGGGCGCCTTTCTGGCCATCTTCGT
GGCCCGGGCCTGTAACATCTATCCTCTGAGCTTTCTGCTGAATCTGGGCAGAAAGCAGAAGATCCCATGG
AACTTTCAGCACATGATGATGTTCTCTGGACTGAGGGGAGCAATCGCCTTCGCCCTGGCCATCCGCAATA
CCGAGAGCCAGCCCAAGCAGATGATGTTTACCACAACCCTGCTGCTGGTGTTCTTTACCGTGTGGGTGTT
CGGAGGAGGAACAACCCCAATGCTGACATGGCTGCAGATCAGGGTGGGAGTGGACCTGGATGAGAACCTG
AAGGAGGACCCCTCTAGCCAGCACCAGGAGGCCAACAATCTGGATAAGAATATGACAAAGGCCGAGTCTG
CCCGGCTGTTTAGAATGTGGTATAGCTTCGACCACAAGTACCTGAAGCCTATCCTGACCCACTCTGGCCC
ACCCCTGACAACCACACTGCCTGAGTGGTGTGGCCCAATCAGCCGGCTGCTGACATCCCCACAGGCCTAC
GGCGAGCAGCTGAAGGAGGACGATGTGGAGTGCATCGTGAACCAGGATGAGCTGGCCATCAATTATCAGG
AGCAGGCCTCCTCTCCTTGTTCCCCTCCAGCCAGACTGGGCCTGGACCAGAAGGCCTCTCCCCAGACCCC
TGGCAAGGAGAACATCTATGAGGGCGATCTGGGACTGGGAGGATACGAGCTGAAGCTGGAGCAGACACTG
GGCCAGAGCCAGCTGAATGACCCAGCTTTCTTGTACAAAGTTGGCATTATAAGAAAGCATTGCTTATCAA
TTTGTTGCAACGAACAGGTCACTATCAGTCAAAATAAAATCATTATTTGCCATCCAGCTGATATCCCCTA
TAGTGAGTCGTATTACATGGTCATAGCTGTTTCCTGGCAGCTCTGGCCCGTGTCTCAAAATCTCTGATGT
TACATTGCACAAGATAAAAATATATCATCATGAACAATAAAACTGTCTGCTTACATAAACAGTAATACAA
GGGGTGTTATGAGCCATATTCAACGGGAAACGTCGAGGCCGCGATTAAATTCCAACATGGATGCTGATTT
ATATGGGTATAAATGGGCTCGCGATAATGTCGGGCAATCAGGTGCGACAATCTATCGCTTGTATGGGAAG
CCCGATGCGCCAGAGTTGTTTCTGAAACATGGCAAAGGTAGCGTTGCCAATGATGTTACAGATGAGATGG
TCAGACTAAACTGGCTGACGGAATTTATGCCTCTTCCGACCATCAAGCATTTTATCCGTACTCCTGATGA
TGCATGGTTACTCACCACTGCGATCCCCGGAAAAACAGCATTCCAGGTATTAGAAGAATATCCTGATTCA
GGTGAAAATATTGTTGATGCGCTGGCAGTGTTCCTGCGCCGGTTGCATTCGATTCCTGTTTGTAATTGTC
CTTTTAACAGCGATCGCGTATTTCGTCTCGCTCAGGCGCAATCACGAATGAATAACGGTTTGGTTGATGC
GAGTGATTTTGATGACGAGCGTAATGGCTGGCCTGTTGAACAAGTCTGGAAAGAAATGCATAAACTTTTG
CCATTCTCACCGGATTCAGTCGTCACTCATGGTGATTTCTCACTTGATAACCTTATTTTTGACGAGGGGA
AATTAATAGGTTGTATTGATGTTGGACGAGTCGGAATCGCAGACCGATACCAGGATCTTGCCATCCTATG
GAACTGCCTCGGTGAGTTTTCTCCTTCATTACAGAAACGGCTTTTTCAAAAATATGGTATTGATAATCCT
GATATGAATAAATTGCAGTTTCATTTGATGCTCGATGAGTTTTTCTAATCAGAATTGGTTAATTGGTTGT
AACACTGGCAGAGCATTACGCTGACTTGACGGGACGGCGCAAGCTCATGACCAAAATCCCTTAACGTGAG
TTACGCGTCGTTCCACTGAGCGTCAGACCCCGTAGAAAAGATCAAAGGATCTTCTTGAGATCCTTTTTTT
CTGCGCGTAATCTGCTGCTTGCAAACAAAAAAACCACCGCTACCAGCGGTGGTTTGTTTGCCGGATCAAG
AGCTACCAACTCTTTTTCCGAAGGTAACTGGCTTCAGCAGAGCGCAGATACCAAATACTGTTCTTCTAGT
GTAGCCGTAGTTAGGCCACCACTTCAAGAACTCTGTAGCACCGCCTACATACCTCGCTCTGCTAATCCTG
TTACCAGTGGCTGCTGCCAGTGGCGATAAGTCGTGTCTTACCGGGTTGGACTCAAGACGATAGTTACCGG
ATAAGGCGCAGCGGTCGGGCTGAACGGGGGGTTCGTGCACACAGCCCAGCTTGGAGCGAACGACCTACAC
CGAACTGAGATACCTACAGCGTGAGCTATGAGAAAGCGCCACGCTTCCCGAAGGGAGAAAGGCGGACAGG
TATCCGGTAAGCGGCAGGGTCGGAACAGGAGAGCGCACGAGGGAGCTTCCAGGGGGAAACGCCTGGTATC
TTTATAGTCCTGTCGGGTTTCGCCACCTCTGACTTGAGCGTCGATTTTTGTGATGCTCGTCAGGGGGGCG
GAGCCTATGGAAAAACGCCAGCAACGCGGCCTTTTTACGGTTCCTGGCCTTTTGCTGGCCTTTTGCTCAC
ATGTT
Features (pLannotate 1.2.2; 10 found; start..end, strand, type, name):
    121..213     +  CDS            lacI (fragment): lac repressor; lacI; The lac repressor binds to the lac operator to inhibit transcription in E. coli. This inhibition can be relieved by adding lactose or isopropyl-β-D-thiogalactopyranoside (IPTG).
    268..295     -  terminator     rrnB T2 terminator: transcription terminator T2 from the E. coli rrnB gene
    427..470     +  terminator     rrnB T1 terminator: Escherichia coli rrnB; transcription terminator T1 from the E. coli rrnB gene
    517..553     -  CDS            lacZα (fragment): LacZα fragment of β-galactosidase; lacZ fragment
    569..668     +  protein_bind   attL1: mutant version of attL; recombination site for the Gateway® LR reaction LR Clonase™
    674..2608    +  CDS            SLC9A9: SL9A9_HUMAN - Also known as NHE9. Experimental evidence at protein level: Swiss-Prot protein existence level 1. May act in electroneutral exchange of protons for Na(+) across membranes. Involved in the effusion of Golgi luminal H(+) in exchange for cytosolic cations. Involved in organelle ion homeostasis by contributing to the maintenance of the unique acidic pH values of the Golgi and post-Golgi compartments in the cell. From Homo sapiens (Human).
   2610..2709    -  protein_bind   attL2: mutant version of attL; recombination site for the Gateway® LR reaction LR Clonase™
   2727..2745    -  promoter       T7 promoter: promoter for bacteriophage T7 RNA polymerase
   2879..3688    +  CDS            KanR: aminoglycoside phosphotransferase; aph(3')-Ia; confers resistance to kanamycin in bacteria or G418 (Geneticin®) in eukaryotes
   3835..4423    +  rep_origin     ori: high-copy-number ColE1/pMB1/pBR322/pUC origin of replication
