[The description below was written by a language model from this plasmid's Addgene catalogue record and pLannotate feature annotations shown in this document.]
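Description:
pDONR221_SLC9A9 is a Gateway entry clone built on the pDONR221 backbone and carrying a codon-optimized open reading frame for human SLC9A9 (also called NHE9), a sodium/proton exchanger of the solute carrier family implicated in maintaining the acidic pH of Golgi and post-Golgi compartments. The full sequenced plasmid is about 4.5 kb. It is maintained in E. coli through a high-copy ColE1/pUC-type origin of replication and selected with kanamycin via the aph(3')-Ia aminoglycoside phosphotransferase gene.

The 1,935 bp SLC9A9 coding sequence sits between attL1 and attL2, the recombination sites produced when an insert has been captured in a donor vector. These sites allow directional, in-frame transfer of the ORF into any attR-containing destination vector by an LR Clonase reaction. Upstream of the cassette lie the rrnB T1 and T2 transcription terminators, which insulate the insert from read-through transcription in bacteria. A T7 promoter lies downstream of attL2 on the reverse strand, and short lacI and lacZα fragments are backbone remnants with no functional role. M13 forward and reverse priming sites flanking the cassette are listed for sequence verification.

Although catalogued under mammalian expression, the feature table shows no eukaryotic promoter, polyadenylation signal or epitope tag, so the plasmid itself is not an expression construct. Expression elements and any tags must come from the chosen destination vector. It belongs to a large consortium collection of solute carrier clones and serves as a source for subcloning SLC9A9 into custom expression vectors for transporter studies.
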