Addgene plasmid #132211: pDONR221_SLC9A9
Purpose: Gateway entry clone with codon-optimized ORF sequence for subcloning into custom expression vectors
Depositing lab: RESOLUTE Consortium & Giulio Superti-Furga. Depositing organization: CeMM Research Center for Molecular Medicine. Publication: The RESOLUTE consortium: unlocking SLC transporters for drug discovery. Superti-Furga G, Lackner D, Wiedmer T, Ingles-Prieto A, Barbosa B, Girardi E, Goldmann U, Gurtl B, Klavins K, Klimek C, Lindinger S, Lineiro-Retes E, Muller AC, Onstein S, Redinger G, Reil D, Sedlyarov V, Wolf G, Crawford M, Everley R, ... Steppan CM. Nat Rev Drug Discov. 2020 Jul;19(7):429-430. doi: 10.1038/d41573-020-00056-6. PubMed 32265506.
Backbone
  Vector backbone: pDONR221
  Backbone manufacturer: Thermo Fisher Scientific
  Backbone size w/o insert (bp): 2550
  Vector type: Mammalian Expression
Growth in bacteria
  Bacterial resistance: Kanamycin, 50 μg/mL
  Growth temperature: 37°C
  Growth strain: Stbl3
  Copy number: High Copy
Gene/Insert
  Gene/Insert name: SLC9A9 (alt name: FLJ35613, NHE9)
  Species: H. sapiens (human)
  Insert size (bp): 1935
  Entrez Gene: SLC9A9 (a.k.a. NHE9, AUTS16, FLJ35613)
  Cloning method: Gateway Cloning
  Sequencing primers: 5′ M13-fwd; 3′ M13-rev
Terms and licenses: Academic/Nonprofit Terms; Industry Terms
Depositor comments: For more information on the full Resolute plasmid collection, please see www.addgene.org/depositor-collections/re-solute/. Please provide your feedback on this plasmid to the RESOLUTE consortium by filling out their RESOLUTE repository feedback form: https://forms.office.com/Pages/ResponsePage.aspx?id=0e05yklzmkS7rjFGQL4N7z4feCLQvEJAmVcOCM_u885UN1JJRko0Ukg4TVQwNTZLOUxPQVJWT1NHUCQlQCN0PWcu
How to cite: pDONR221_SLC9A9 was a gift from RESOLUTE Consortium & Giulio Superti-Furga (Addgene plasmid # 132211 ; http://n2t.net/addgene:132211 ; RRID:Addgene_132211)
