>Addgene plasmid #132211 | pDONR221_SLC9A9 | depositor partial sequence | sequence record 253822 | Codon-optimized ORF of SLC9A9
ATGGAGAGGCAGTCTCGCGTGATGAGCGAGAAGGACGAGTACCAGTTTCAGCACCAGGGAGCAGTGGAGC
TGCTGGTGTTCAACTTTCTGCTGATCCTGACCATCCTGACAATCTGGCTGTTCAAGAATCACCGGTTCAG
ATTTCTGCACGAGACCGGCGGCGCCATGGTGTATGGCCTGATCATGGGACTGATCCTGAGATACGCAACC
GCACCAACAGACATCGAGAGCGGAACCGTGTACGATTGCGTGAAGCTGACCTTCAGCCCTTCCACACTGC
TGGTGAACATCACAGACCAGGTGTACGAGTATAAGTACAAGCGCGAGATCTCCCAGCACAACATCAATCC
CCACCAGGGCAACGCCATCCTGGAGAAGATGACCTTTGATCCTGAGATCTTCTTTAATGTGCTGCTGCCC
CCTATCATCTTCCACGCCGGCTATTCCCTGAAGAAGCGGCACTTCTTTCAGAACCTGGGCTCTATCCTGA
CCTACGCCTTTCTGGGCACAGCCATCAGCTGCATCGTGATCGGCCTGATCATGTATGGCTTCGTGAAGGC
CATGATCCACGCCGGCCAGCTGAAGAATGGCGACTTCCACTTTACCGATTGTCTGTTCTTTGGCAGCCTG
ATGTCCGCCACCGACCCAGTGACAGTGCTGGCCATCTTTCACGAGCTGCACGTGGACCCCGATCTGTACA
CCCTGCTGTTCGGAGAGTCCGTGCTGAACGACGCAGTGGCCATCGTGCTGACATATTCTATCAGCATCTA
CAGCCCAAAGGAGAACCCCAATGCCTTCGATGCCGCCGCCTTCTTTCAGTCCGTGGGCAATTTCCTGGGC
ATCTTTGCCGGCTCCTTCGCCATGGGCTCTGCCTATGCCATCATCACCGCCCTGCTGACCAAGTTTACAA
AGCTGTGCGAGTTCCCCATGCTGGAGACAGGCCTGTTCTTTCTGCTGTCCTGGTCTGCCTTTCTGTCCGC
CGAGGCAGCAGGACTGACCGGAATCGTGGCCGTGCTGTTCTGTGGCGTGACCCAGGCCCACTATACATAC
AACAATCTGAGCTCCGATTCTAAGATCAGGACCAAGCAGCTGTTCGAGTTTATGAACTTTCTGGCCGAGA
ATGTGATCTTCTGCTACATGGGCCTGGCCCTGTTCACATTTCAGAACCACATCTTTAATGCCCTGTTCAT
CCTGGGCGCCTTTCTGGCCATCTTCGTGGCCCGGGCCTGTAACATCTATCCTCTGAGCTTTCTGCTGAAT
CTGGGCAGAAAGCAGAAGATCCCATGGAACTTTCAGCACATGATGATGTTCTCTGGACTGAGGGGAGCAA
TCGCCTTCGCCCTGGCCATCCGCAATACCGAGAGCCAGCCCAAGCAGATGATGTTTACCACAACCCTGCT
GCTGGTGTTCTTTACCGTGTGGGTGTTCGGAGGAGGAACAACCCCAATGCTGACATGGCTGCAGATCAGG
GTGGGAGTGGACCTGGATGAGAACCTGAAGGAGGACCCCTCTAGCCAGCACCAGGAGGCCAACAATCTGG
ATAAGAATATGACAAAGGCCGAGTCTGCCCGGCTGTTTAGAATGTGGTATAGCTTCGACCACAAGTACCT
GAAGCCTATCCTGACCCACTCTGGCCCACCCCTGACAACCACACTGCCTGAGTGGTGTGGCCCAATCAGC
CGGCTGCTGACATCCCCACAGGCCTACGGCGAGCAGCTGAAGGAGGACGATGTGGAGTGCATCGTGAACC
AGGATGAGCTGGCCATCAATTATCAGGAGCAGGCCTCCTCTCCTTGTTCCCCTCCAGCCAGACTGGGCCT
GGACCAGAAGGCCTCTCCCCAGACCCCTGGCAAGGAGAACATCTATGAGGGCGATCTGGGACTGGGAGGA
TACGAGCTGAAGCTGGAGCAGACACTGGGCCAGAGCCAGCTGAAT
